>Addgene plasmid #196771 | pGG-PIP33 | addgene full sequence | sequence record 396352 | Addgene NGS Result
GACGAAAGGGCCTCGTGATACGCCTATTTTTATAGGTTAATGTCATGATAATAATGGTTTCTTAGACGTC
AGGTGGCACTTTTCGGGGAAATGTGCGCGGAACCCCTATTTGTTTATTTTTCTAAATACATTCAAATATG
TATCCGCTCATGAGACAATAACCCTGATAAATGCTTCAATAATATTGAAAAAGGAAGAGTATGAGTATTC
AACATTTCCGTGTCGCCCTTATTCCCTTTTTTGCGGCATTTTGCCTTCCTGTTTTTGCTCACCCAGAAAC
GCTGGTGAAAGTAAAAGATGCTGAAGATCAGTTGGGTGCACGAGTGGGTTACATCGAACTGGATCTCAAC
AGCGGTAAGATCCTTGAGAGTTTTCGCCCCGAAGAACGTTTTCCAATGATGAGCACTTTTAAAGTTCTGC
TATGTGGCGCGGTATTATCCCGTATTGACGCCGGGCAAGAGCAACTCGGTCGCCGCATACACTATTCTCA
GAATGACTTGGTTGAGTACTCACCAGTCACAGAAAAGCATCTTACGGATGGCATGACAGTAAGAGAATTA
TGCAGTGCTGCCATAACCATGAGTGATAACACTGCGGCCAACTTACTTCTGACAACGATCGGAGGACCGA
AGGAGCTAACCGCTTTTTTGCACAACATGGGGGATCATGTAACTCGCCTTGATCGTTGGGAACCGGAGCT
GAATGAAGCCATACCAAACGACGAGCGTGACACCACGATGCCTGTAGCAATGGCAACAACGTTGCGCAAA
CTATTAACTGGCGAACTACTTACTCTAGCTTCCCGGCAACAATTAATAGACTGGATGGAGGCGGATAAAG
TTGCAGGACCACTTCTGCGCTCGGCCCTTCCGGCTGGCTGGTTTATTGCTGATAAATCTGGAGCCGGTGA
GCGTGGCTCTCGAGGTATCATTGCAGCACTGGGGCCAGATGGTAAGCCCTCCCGTATCGTAGTTATCTAC
ACGACGGGGAGTCAGGCAACTATGGATGAACGAAATAGACAGATCGCTGAGATAGGTGCCTCACTGATTA
AGCATTGGTAACTGTCAGACCAAGTTTACTCATATATACTTTAGATTGATTTAAAACTTCATTTTTAATT
TAAAAGGATCTAGGTGAAGATCCTTTTTGATAATCTCATGACCAAAATCCCTTAACGTGAGTTTTCGTTC
CACTGAGCGTCAGACCCCGTAGAAAAGATCAAAGGATCTTCTTGAGATCCTTTTTTTCTGCGCGTAATCT
GCTGCTTGCAAACAAAAAAACCACCGCTACCAGCGGTGGTTTGTTTGCCGGATCAAGAGCTACCAACTCT
TTTTCCGAAGGTAACTGGCTTCAGCAGAGCGCAGATACCAAATACTGTTCTTCTAGTGTAGCCGTAGTTA
GGCCACCACTTCAAGAACTCTGTAGCACCGCCTACATACCTCGCTCTGCTAATCCTGTTACCAGTGGCTG
CTGCCAGTGGCGATAAGTCGTGTCTTACCGGGTTGGACTCAAGACGATAGTTACCGGATAAGGCGCAGCG
GTCGGGCTGAACGGGGGGTTCGTGCACACAGCCCAGCTTGGAGCGAACGACCTACACCGAACTGAGATAC
CTACAGCGTGAGCTATGAGAAAGCGCCACGCTTCCCGAAGGGAGAAAGGCGGACAGGTATCCGGTAAGCG
GCAGGGTCGGAACAGGAGAGCGCACGAGGGAGCTTCCAGGGGGAAACGCCTGGTATCTTTATAGTCCTGT
CGGGTTTCGCCACCTCTGACTTGAGCGTCGATTTTTGTGATGCTCGTCAGGGGGGCGGAGCCTATGGAAA
AACGCCAGCAACGCGGCCTTTTTACGGTTCCTGGCCTTTTGCTGGCCTTTTGCTCACATGTTCTTTCCTG
CGTTATCCCCTGATTCTGTGGATAACCGTATTACCGCCTTTGAGTGAGCTGATACCGCTCGCCGCAGCCG
AACGACCGAGCGCAGCGAGTCAGTGAGCGAGGAAGCGGAAGAGCGCCCAATACGCAAACCGCCTCTCCCC
GCGCGTTGGCCGATTCATTAATGCAGCTGGCACGACAGGTTTCCCGACTGGAAAGCGGGCAGTGAGCGCA
ACGCAATTAATGTGAGTTAGCTCACTCATTAGGCACCCCAGGCTTTACACTTTATGCTTCCGGCTCGTAT
GTTGTGTGGAATTGTGAGCGGATAACAATTTCACACGAGCTATTTAGGTGACACTATAGAAGTGAAGCTT
GGTCTCAACCTCCGCCGTCTTAAGTGGAATTTGGAATCGAGACGCGAAAAACGAAATGGAGAAGCTTGTT
GGTTAGGATTCAGAAGTGGTTAGTGCGGAAAGCTGAATTCTTTCTTTCACCGGACGTTCAAGCCTTGTCT
TTTATTCTTCTTCTTTCTTCTTTGGGAATATTTAACTCTGCTTACTATTTTTATATATCAGATCATTAAG
TGTTGTACAAAAAAACAAAAAAAACGTCATTGTTGATTTGTTGTAATGTTTAGAAATATGCTATTTTTCT
AGATATTTTTGCAGTAATGCTAACAGGTATGCGATTTCTATCAGTTAGTATTCATGACCACATCATACTG
CTCTCTCTAAATAATTCAGGGCTCCACATTACGATTTTTTATTATAAAATCTACTAGTACTTATAAGAAA
GTAGAGTTAATGAAGTCGATGGGAACCACTTGGGAGAGTGGTTACAACACTCCAGTCTAGTCACATGTAA
CATGTTCATGGATACGACCTAGCTTCCTCTTAGTGAGGTTAAATAATCCTATAGAGCCCATTAGAAGTCA
ATGGGCTAACAAATATATGACTGGCTCTAGCTCTAGCTCTAGCTCTAGTTCTAAAACCAAAACCCAAGAC
CACAACAAACAATTTTTGCCGTAACACACTACTAATTTTCACTTTCATCTACAATAATCTCCAAAATTTT
GTATTATGTAGAGATTTGAGTCTGAATACGCTAAAATTTTACTCAAAAACTGGACTATAAATTAGAAATT
TTGGTCTTTTTGGATTAGCATTCCGTTCGAATTGATCCGCATACCAAAAATAAAATAAACGTTGCGGTTT
GGTTGGTTAATAAACGGACATGACCACATAACACATAAGTCAGTCACGAGTCACATATTCCTTTTGGTCA
ATCAAAAGCCCATATCATCATCATCGTCCACACAACACAAAACTATATTCGATTTCTTCCACCACCACAC
GCTCTCACATCTCTCCGGCGAACATGAGACCGAATTCTCGCCCTATAGTGAGTCGTATTACCTGGCCGTC
GTTTTACAACGTCGTGACTGGGAAAACCCTGGCGTTACCCAACTTAATCGCCTTGCAGCACATCCCCCTT
TCGCCAGCTGGCGTAATAGCGAAGAGGCCCGCACCGATCGCCCTTCCCAACAGTTGCGCAGCCTGAATGG
CGAATGGCGCCTGATGCGGTATTTTCTCCTTACGCATCTGTGCGGTATTTCACACCGCATATGGTGCACT
CTCAGTACAATCTGCTCTGATGCCGCATAGTTAAGCCAGCCCCGACACCCGCCAACACCCGCTGACGCGC
CCTGACGGGCTTGTCTGCTCCCGGCATCCGCTTACAGACAAGCTGTGACCGTCTCCGGGAGCTGCATGTG
TCAGAGGTTTTCACCGTCATCACCGAAACGCGCGA
Features (pLannotate 1.2.2; 12 found; start..end, strand, type, name):
     96..200     +  promoter       AmpR promoter: bla
    201..1061    +  CDS            AmpR: β-lactamase; bla; confers resistance to ampicillin, carbenicillin, and related antibiotics
   1232..1820    +  rep_origin     ori: high-copy-number ColE1/pMB1/pBR322/pUC origin of replication
   2003..2095    +  CDS            lacI (fragment): lac repressor; lacI; The lac repressor binds to the lac operator to inhibit transcription in E. coli. This inhibition can be relieved by adding lactose or isopropyl-β-D-thiogalactopyranoside (IPTG).
   2108..2129    +  protein_bind   CAP binding site: CAP binding activates transcription in the presence of cAMP. E. coli catabolite activator protein
   2144..2174    +  promoter       lac promoter: promoter for the E. coli lac operon
   2182..2198    +  protein_bind   lac operator: The lac repressor binds to the lac operator to inhibit transcription in E. coli. This inhibition can be relieved by adding lactose or isopropyl-β-D-thiogalactopyranoside (IPTG). lac repressor encoded by lacI
   2212..2230    +  promoter       SP6 promoter: promoter for bacteriophage SP6 RNA polymerase
   3262..3280    -  promoter       T7 promoter: promoter for bacteriophage T7 RNA polymerase
   3282..3434    +  CDS            lacZα (fragment): LacZα fragment of β-galactosidase; lacZ fragment
   3440..3539    -  misc_feature   bom (fragment): basis of mobility region from pBR322
   3641..1       -  CDS            rop (fragment) (across the origin): Rop protein, which maintains plasmids at low copy number; rop
