[The description below was written by a language model from this plasmid's Addgene catalogue record and pLannotate feature annotations shown in this document.]
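Description:
pGG-PIP33 is a GreenGate entry vector built on the pGGA000 backbone, the module type that in the GreenGate Golden Gate cloning system normally holds the promoter part of a plant expression cassette. The 3,675 bp plasmid is maintained in E. coli at high copy number through a ColE1/pUC-type origin of replication and is selected with ampicillin via the β-lactamase gene driven by its own bla promoter. The rest of the annotated backbone consists of common cloning-vector remnants: a lacI fragment, CAP binding site, lac promoter and operator, a lacZα fragment, and partial bom and rop sequences. None of these has a role in the plant application.

The payload is a 989 bp fragment from the Arabidopsis thaliana EXECUTER 1 locus (EX1, AT4G33630), which the record describes as the EX1 promoter. The automated feature table does not annotate this insert, but the unannotated interval between the flanking SP6 and T7 phage promoters is about the right size and is presumably where it sits. As an entry module, the plasmid is not itself a plant expression construct. It has no reporter, terminator or plant selection marker. Instead, the promoter fragment is intended to be released by type IIS restriction digestion and assembled in a defined order with other GreenGate modules, such as tags, coding sequences, terminators and resistance cassettes, into a plant transformation destination vector. The associated publication studies spatially distinct phytohormone response zones in Arabidopsis roots colonized by Fusarium oxysporum, which suggests the EX1 promoter was used to build transcriptional reporter lines in that work, although the record does not specify the downstream constructs.
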