Addgene plasmid #196771: pGG-PIP33
Purpose: Contains EX1 promoter
Depositing lab: Marc Somssich. Depositing organization: University of Melbourne. Publication: Resolving spatially distinct phytohormone response zones in Arabidopsis thaliana roots colonized by Fusarium oxysporum. Calabria J, Wang L, Rast-Somssich MI, Chen HW, Watt M, Persson S, Andersen TG, Idnurm A, Somssich M. J Exp Bot. 2025 Jan 17:erae516. doi: 10.1093/jxb/erae516. PubMed 39823275.
Backbone
  Vector backbone: pGGA000
  Total vector size (bp): 3675
  Vector type: GreenGate (GG) Entry Vector
Growth in bacteria
  Bacterial resistance: Ampicillin, 100 μg/mL
  Growth temperature: 37°C
  Growth strain: DH5alpha
  Copy number: High Copy
Gene/Insert
  Gene/Insert name: EXECUTER 1 (alt names: EX1; AT4G33630)
  Species: A. thaliana (mustard weed)
  Insert size (bp): 989
  Entrez Gene: EX1 (a.k.a. AT4G33630, EXECUTER1, T16L1.120, T16L1_120)
Terms and licenses: Academic/Nonprofit Terms; Industry Terms: Not Available to Industry
Depositor comments: Please visit https://doi.org/10.1101/2022.12.20.521292 for bioRxiv preprint.
How to cite: pGG-PIP33 was a gift from Marc Somssich (Addgene plasmid # 196771 ; http://n2t.net/addgene:196771 ; RRID:Addgene_196771)
